>Addgene plasmid #58914 | pCMV HA hRB delta CDK + S612 | addgene partial sequence | sequence record 93115 | CMV-F 5'-CGCAAATGGGCGGTAGGCGTG-3'
GAACCGTTCAGATCGCCTGGAGACGCCATCCACGCTGTTTTGACCTCCATAGAAGACACCGGGACCGATC
CAGCCTCCGGACTCTAGAGGATCCGGTACTAGAGGAACTGAAAAACCAGAAAGTTAACTGGTAAGTTTAG
TCTTTTTGTCTTTTATTTCAGGTCCCGGATCCGGTGGTGGTGCAAATCAAAGAACTGCTCCTCAGTGGAT
GTTGCCTTTACTTCTAGGCCTGTACGGAAGTGTTACTTCTGCTCTAAAAGCTGCGGAATTGTACCCGCGG
GCCCACCATGTACCCATACGATGTTCCAGATTACGCTCTTATGGCCATGGAGGCCCGAATTCGGTCGACC
CCGCCCAAAGCCCCCCGAAAAACGGCCGCCACCGCCGCCGCTGCCGCCGCGGAACCCCCGGCACCGCCGC
CGCCGCCCCCTCCTGAGGAGGACCCAGAGCAGGACAGCGGCCCGGAGGACCTGCCTCTCGTCAGGCTTGA
GTTTGAAGAAACAGAAGAACCTGATTTTACTGCATTATGTCAGAAATTAAAGATACCAGATCATGTCAGA
GAGAGAGCTTGGTTAACTTGGGAGAAAGTTTCATCTGTGGATGGAGTATTGGGAGGTTATATTCAAAAGA
AAAAGGAACTGTGGGGAATCTGTATCTTTATTGCAGCAGTTGACCTAGATGAGATGTCGTTCACTTTTAC
TGAGCTACAGAAAAACATAGAAATCAGTGTCCATAAATTC
