>Addgene plasmid #58914 | pCMV HA hRB delta CDK + S612 | addgene partial sequence | sequence record 93640 | hRb-F4 5'-ttgacacaacccagcagttc-3'
AAGTTTCTTGGATCACATTTTTATTAGCTAAAGGGGAAGTATTACAAATGGAAGATGATCTGGTGATTTC
ATTTCAGTTAATGCTATGTGTCCTTGACTATTTTATTAAACTCGCACCTCCCATGTTGCTCAAAGAACCA
TATAAAACAGCTGTTATACCCATTAATGGTGCACCTCGAGCACCCAGGCGAGGTCAGAACAGGAGTGCAC
GGATAGCAAAACAACTAGAAAATGATACAAGAATTATTGAAGTTCTCTGTAAAGAACATGAATGTAATAT
AGATGAGGTGAAAAATGTTTATTTCAAAAATTTTATACCTTTTATGAATTCTCTTGGACTTGTAACATCT
AATGGACTTCCAGAGGTTGAAAATCTTTCTAAACGATACGAAGAAATTTATCTTAAAAATAAAGATCTAG
ATGCAAGATTATTTTTGGATCATGATAAAACTCTTCAGACTGATTCTATAGACAGTTTTGAAACACAGAG
AGCACCACGAAAAAGTAACCTTGATGAAGAGGTGAATGTAATTCCTCCACACGCTCCAGTTAGGACTGTT
ATGAACACTATCCAACAATTAATGATGATTTTAAATTCAGCAAGTGATCAACCTTCAGAAAATCTGATTT
CCTATTTTAACAACTGCACAGTGAATCCAAAAGAAAGTATACTGAAAAGAGTGAAGGATATAGGATACAT
CTTTAAAGAGAAATTTGCTAAAGCTGTGGGACAGGGTTGTGTCGAAATTGGATCACAGCGATACAAACTT
GGAGTTCGCTTGTATTACCGAGTAATGGAATCCATGCTTAAATCAGAAGAAGAACGATTATCCATTCAAA
ATTTTAGCAAACTTCTGAATGACAACATTTTTCATATGTCTTTATTGGCG
