>Addgene plasmid #58914 | pCMV HA hRB delta CDK + S612 | addgene partial sequence | sequence record 93647 | hRb-F2 5'-gtgcgctcttgaggttgtaa-3'
ATCTTGATTCTGGAACAGATTTGTCTTTCCCATGGATTCTGAATGTGCTTAATTTAAAAGCCTTTGATTT
TTACAAAGTGATCGAAAGTTTTATCAAAGCAGAAGGCAACTTGACAAGAGAAATGATAAAACATTTAGAA
CGATGTGAACATCGAATCATGGAATCCCTTGCATGGCTCTCAGATTCACCTTTATTTGATCTTATTAAAC
AATCAAAGGACCGAGAAGGACCAACTGATCACCTTGAATCTGCTTGTCCTCTTAATCTTCCTCTCCAGAA
TAATCACACTGCAGCAGATATGTATCTTGCTCCTGTAAGATCTCCAAAGAAAAAAGGTTCAACTACGCGT
GTAAATTCTACTGCAAATGCAGAGACACAAGCAACCTCAGCCTTCCAGACCCAGAAGCCATTGAAATCTA
CCTCTCTTTCACTGTTTTATAAAAAAGTGTATCGGCTAGCCTATCTCCGGCTAAATACACTTTGTGAACG
CCTTCTGTCTGAGCACCCAGAATTAGAACATATCATCTGGACCCTTTTCCAGCACACCCTGCAGAATGAG
TATGAACTCATGAGAGACAGGCATTTGGACCAAATTATGATGTGTTCCATGTATGGCATATGCAAAGTGA
AGAATATAGACCTTAAATTCAAAATCATTGTAACAGCATACAAGGATCTTCCTCATGCTGTTCAGGAGAC
ATTCAAACGTGTTTTGATCAAAGAAGAGGAGTATGATTCTATTATAGTATTCTATAACTCGGTCTTCATG
CAGAGACTGAAAACAAATATTTTGCAGTATGCTTCCACCAGGCCCCCTACCTTGGCACCAATACCTCACA
TTCCTCG
