>Addgene plasmid #58914 | pCMV HA hRB delta CDK + S612 | addgene partial sequence | sequence record 94621 | EBV-rev 5'-GTGGTTTGTCCAAACTCATC-3'
CGGTACCTCATTTCTCTTCCTTGTTTGAGGTATCCATGCTATCATTCATTTTCTGCTTTTGCATTCGTGT
TCGAGTAGAAGTCATTTCTGCCAGTTTCTGCTGAAATTTGGACTCTCCTGGGAGATGTTTACTTCCATCT
GCTTCATCTGATCCTTCAATATCAAAGCGTAGTTTTTTCAGTGGTTTAGGAGGGTTGCTTCCTTCAGCAC
TTCTTTTGAGCACACGGTCGCTGTTACATACCATCTGATTTATTTTCTGGAACTTCTCAGAAGTCCCGAA
TGATTCACCAATTGATACTAAGATTCTTGATCTTGGAGCCATTTTTGTTGGTGCTGGCAGACCTTCTGAA
ATTTTATATGGAGCCTTCAGGGGTGCAATATAGATGTTCCCTCCAGGAATCCGTAAGGGTGCACTAGGAA
ACTTGTAAGGGGCTCGAGGAATGTGAGGTATTGGTGCCAAGGTAGGGGGCCTGGTGGAAGCATACTGCAA
AATATTTGTTTTCAGTCTCTGCATGAAGACCGAGTTATAGAATACTATAATAGAATCATACTCCTCTTCT
TTGATCAAAACACGTTTGAATGTCTCCTGAACAGCATGAGGAAGATCCTTGTATGCTGTTACAATGATTT
TGAATTTAAGGTCTATATTCTTCACTTTGCATATGCCATACATGGAACACATCATAATTTGGTCCAAATG
CCTGTCTCTCATGAGTTCATACTCATTCTGCAGGGTGTGCTGGAAAAGGGTCCAGATGATATGTTCTAAT
TCTGGGTGCTCAGACAGAAGGCG
