[The description below was written by a language model from this plasmid's Addgene catalogue record.]
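Description:
pCMV HA hRB delta CDK + S612 is a mammalian expression plasmid built on the Clontech pCMV backbone. It is maintained as a high-copy plasmid in E. coli under ampicillin selection. The record does not name the bacterial origin of replication or any mammalian selection marker, and no feature table is provided, so the description rests on the catalogue fields alone.

The insert is a human RB1 cDNA of about 2.8 kb encoding the retinoblastoma tumor suppressor protein, fused at its N terminus to an HA epitope tag and transcribed from the strong constitutive CMV promoter. The coding sequence starts from a "delta CDK" allele in which all fifteen serine/threonine cyclin-dependent kinase acceptor sites listed by the depositor (T5, S239, S249, T252, T356, T373, S608, S612, S780, S788, S795, S807, S811, T821 and T826) were changed to alanine, making the protein refractory to Cdk phosphorylation. In this version serine 612 has been restored, leaving a single available Cdk acceptor site while the other fourteen remain alanine.

This add-back design lets Rb that can be phosphorylated only at S612 be expressed in mammalian cells, so the contribution of that one site can be examined separately from the others. The associated publication concerns activation of Rb by cyclin D through mono-phosphorylation, which fits use of this construct as one member of a set of single-site Rb variants. The HA tag allows the exogenous protein to be detected or immunoprecipitated separately from endogenous Rb.
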