Addgene plasmid #58914: pCMV HA hRB delta CDK + S612
Purpose: mammalian expression of human Rb with all Ser/Thr Cdk acceptor sites removed and S612 restored
Depositing lab: Steven Dowdy. Depositing organization: University of California, San Diego (UCSD). Publication: Cyclin D activates the Rb tumor suppressor by mono-phosphorylation. Narasimha AM, Kaulich M, Shapiro GS, Choi YJ, Sicinski P, Dowdy SF. Elife. 2014 May 29:e02872. doi: 10.7554/eLife.02872. PubMed 24876129.
Backbone
  Vector backbone: pCMV
  Backbone manufacturer: Clontech
  Vector type: Mammalian Expression
Growth in bacteria
  Bacterial resistance: Ampicillin, 100 μg/mL
  Growth temperature: 37°C
  Growth strain: DH5alpha
  Copy number: High Copy
Gene/Insert
  Gene/Insert name: Rb (alt name: retinoblastoma tumor suppressor protein)
  Species: H. sapiens (human)
  Insert size (bp): 2787
  Mutation: delta CDK* with S612 restored
  Entrez Gene: RB1 (a.k.a. OSRC, PPP1R130, RB, p105-Rb, p110-RB1, pRb, pp110)
  Promoter: CMV
  Tag / fusion protein: HA (N terminal on insert)
  Cloning method: Unknown
  Sequencing primers: 5′ CMV-F; 3′ EBV-rev
Terms and licenses: Academic/Nonprofit Terms; Industry Terms: Not Available to Industry
Depositor comments: *CDK mutations (all changed to Ala): T5, S239, S249, T252, T356, T373, S608, S612, S780, S788, S795, S807, S811, T821, T826
How to cite: pCMV HA hRB delta CDK + S612 was a gift from Steven Dowdy (Addgene plasmid # 58914 ; http://n2t.net/addgene:58914 ; RRID:Addgene_58914)
